>Addgene plasmid #115042 | MDIS1 P4_pECIA2 | addgene full sequence | sequence record 297011 | Addgene NGS Result
GTAAAACGACGGCCAGTGAATTAATTCGTTGCAGGACAGGATGTGGTGCCCGATGTGACTAGCTCTTTGC
TGCAGGCCGTCCTATCCTCTGGTTCCGATAAGAGACCCAGAACTCCGGCCCCCCACCGCCCACCGCCACC
CCCATACATATGTGGTACGCAAGTAAGAGTGCCTGCGCATGCCCCATGTGCCCCACCAAGAGCTTTGCAT
CCCATACAAGTCCCCAAAGTGGAGAACCGAACCAATTCTTCGCGGGCAGAACAAAAGCTTCTGCACACGT
CTCCACTCGAATTTGGAGCCGGCCGGCGTGTGCAAAAGAGGTGAATCGAACGAAAGACCCGTGTGTAAAG
CCGCGTTTCCAAAATGTATAAAACCGAGAGCATCTGGCCAATGTGCATCAGTTGTGGTCAGCAGCAAAAT
CAAGTGAATCATCTCAGTGCAACTAAAGGGGGGATCCGATCTCAATATGAAGTTATGCATATTACTGGCC
GTCGTGGCCTTTGTTGGCCTCTCGCTCGGGTCCCTCGAATCCGAAGGATTTGTATTGTTGAAATTCCGGG
CAAGAGTTGATTCTGATCCTCATGGAACTCTTGCAAATTGGAATGTTTCTGATCATGATCATTTCTGTTC
TTGGTTTGGTGTTACGTGTGTCGACAATAAAGTGCAGATGCTGAATCTTAGTGGTTGTTCTTTGGGAGGA
ACTTTAGCTCCGGAGCTTAGTCAATTGAGTGAATTAAGATCTCTAATACTATCCAAGAACAAACTCTCTG
GTGACATTCCAAACGAATTTGCGAGTTTCGCGAAATTAGAGTTCTTGGATTTGCGAGATAATAACTTAAA
CGGAGTAGTTCCACCCGAGCTAAATAAAGTGTTGACACCAGAAAACTTGTTGCTTTCTGGTAACAAATTT
GCGGGTTTTATGACCGTAAAGTTCCTGAGACTTCAATCGCTGTATAAAGTCCAGATGAACAAGAATCGAG
AGCTATCTTCGGTTTCCGCTGATGTCCTCGACTGTGTCAATAGAAAACTTGGATACTGTGTTTCAAGGAG
AAGTTTAATAACAAGAAACAAGGCAAAGGCATTCGTATTGCGGATTAGAGCAACTTCAAGACATTACATG
GTGCGAAGAGAATCTCATGGGAAGAATTATGTAGTGAATTATCACCCAAGTGAGAACGAAACTAGTATCT
TCAAAAGACGTGAGTTACTCGAGGAAACAAGCAATTTAGCGGCTATGCCTGCGCCTGATACGCCCAGTCC
TTCTCCTGAGATTATAACTATAGTGTTTCCTCGAAGCAGCGGGTCGTTTCCAGCATTAACTAATGCAAAG
AAGAGAATACCTCCATTGATCCCTCCTTCTTCTCCTCCTCCTCTACCTACCAACAACACCATCGCTAGTG
ATCCACCGAGGAAATTCGAAGAAAAATCGAAAGGGTTTAAGCTGGAGGTGCTGTTCCAGGGACCAGGGAG
CGACAAAACTCACACATGCCCACCGTGCCCAGCACCTGAACTCCTGGGGGGACCGTCAGTCTTCCTCTTC
CCCCCAAAACCCAAGGACACCCTCATGATCTCCCGGACCCCTGAGGTCACATGCGTGGTGGTGGACGTGA
GCCACGAAGACCCTGAGGTCAAGTTCAACTGGTACGTGGACGGCGTGGAGGTGCATAATGCCAAGACAAA
GCCGCGGGAGGAGCAGTACAACAGCACGTACCGTGTGGTCAGCGTCCTCACCGTCCTGCACCAGGACTGG
CTGAATGGCAAGGAGTACAAGTGCAAGGTCTCCAACAAAGCCCTCCCAGCCCCCATCGAGAAAACCATCT
CCAAAGCCAAAGGGCAGCCCCGAGAACCACAGGTGTACACCCTGCCCCCATCCCGGGAGGAGATGACCAA
GAACCAGGTCAGCCTGACCTGCCTGGTCAAAGGCTTCTATCCCAGCGACATCGCCGTGGAGTGGGAGAGC
AATGGGCAGCCGGAGAACAACTACAAGACCACGCCTCCCGTGCTGGACTCCGACGGCTCCTTCTTCCTCT
ACAGCAAGCTCACCGTGGACAAGAGCAGGTGGCAGCAGGGGAACGTCTTCTCATGCTCCGTGATGCATGA
GGGTCTGCACAACCACTACACGCAGAAGAGCCTCTCCCTGTCTCCGGGTAAATCTAGAGGGCCCTTCGAA
GGTAAGCCTATCCCTAACCCTCTCCTCGGTCTCGATTCTACGCGTACCGGTCATCATCACCATCACCATT
GAGTTTAAACCCGCTGATCAGCCTCGACTGTGCCTTCTAAGGCCTGAGCTCGCTGATCAGCCTCGATCGA
GGATCCAGACATGATAAGATACATTGATGAGTTTGGACAAACCACAACTAGAATGCAGTGAAAAAAATGC
TTTATTTGTGAAATTTGTGATGCTATTGCTTTATTTGTAACCATTATAAGCTGCAATAAACAAGTTAACA
ACAACAATTGCATTCATTTTATGTTTCAGGTTCAGGGGGAGGTGTGGGAGGTTTTTTAAAGCAAGTAAAA
CCTCTACAAATGTGGTATGGCTGATTATGATCAGTCGACCTGCAGGCATGCAAGCTTGGCGTAATCATGG
TCATAGCTGTTTCCTGTGTGAAATTGTTATCCGCTCACAATTCCACACAACATACGAGCCGGAAGCATAA
AGTGTAAAGCCTGGGGTGCCTAATGAGTGAGCTAACTCACATTAATTGCGTTGCGCTCACTGCCCGCTTT
CCAGTCGGGAAACCTGTCGTGCCAGCTGCATTAATGAATCGGCCAACGCGCGGGGAGAGGCGGTTTGCGT
ATTGGGCGCTCTTCCGCTTCCTCGCTCACTGACTCGCTGCGCTCGGTCGTTCGGCTGCGGCGAGCGGTAT
CAGCTCACTCAAAGGCGGTAATACGGTTATCCACAGAATCAGGGGATAACGCAGGAAAGAACATGTGAGC
AAAAGGCCAGCAAAAGGCCAGGAACCGTAAAAAGGCCGCGTTGCTGGCGTTTTTCCATAGGCTCCGCCCC
CCTGACGAGCATCACAAAAATCGACGCTCAAGTCAGAGGTGGCGAAACCCGACAGGACTATAAAGATACC
AGGCGTTTCCCCCTGGAAGCTCCCTCGTGCGCTCTCCTGTTCCGACCCTGCCGCTTACCGGATACCTGTC
CGCCTTTCTCCCTTCGGGAAGCGTGGCGCTTTCTCATAGCTCACGCTGTAGGTATCTCAGTTCGGTGTAG
GTCGTTCGCTCCAAGCTGGGCTGTGTGCACGAACCCCCCGTTCAGCCCGACCGCTGCGCCTTATCCGGTA
ACTATCGTCTTGAGTCCAACCCGGTAAGACACGACTTATCGCCACTGGCAGCAGCCACTGGTAACAGGAT
TAGCAGAGCGAGGTATGTAGGCGGTGCTACAGAGTTCTTGAAGTGGTGGCCTAACTACGGCTACACTAGA
AGAACAGTATTTGGTATCTGCGCTCTGCTGAAGCCAGTTACCTTCGGAAAAAGAGTTGGTAGCTCTTGAT
CCGGCAAACAAACCACCGCTGGTAGCGGTGGTTTTTTTGTTTGCAAGCAGCAGATTACGCGCAGAAAAAA
AGGATCTCAAGAAGATCCTTTGATCTTTTCTACGGGGTCTGACGCTCAGTGGAACGAAAACTCACGTTAA
GGGATTTTGGTCATGAGATTATCAAAAAGGATCTTCACCTAGATCCTTTTAAATTAAAAATGAAGTTTTA
AATCAATCTAAAGTATATATGAGTAAACTTGGTCTGACAGTTACCAATGCTTAATCAGTGAGGCACCTAT
CTCAGCGATCTGTCTATTTCGTTCATCCATAGTTGCCTGACTCCCCGTCGTGTAGATAACTACGATACGG
GAGGGCTTACCATCTGGCCCCAGTGCTGCAATGATACCGCGAGACCCACGCTCACCGGCTCCAGATTTAT
CAGCAATAAACCAGCCAGCCGGAAGGGCCGAGCGCAGAAGTGGTCCTGCAACTTTATCCGCCTCCATCCA
GTCTATTAATTGTTGCCGGGAAGCTAGAGTAAGTAGTTCGCCAGTTAATAGTTTGCGCAACGTTGTTGCC
ATTGCTACAGGCATCGTGGTGTCACGCTCGTCGTTTGGTATGGCTTCATTCAGCTCCGGTTCCCAACGAT
CAAGGCGAGTTACATGATCCCCCATGTTGTGCAAAAAAGCGGTTAGCTCCTTCGGTCCTCCGATCGTTGT
CAGAAGTAAGTTGGCCGCAGTGTTATCACTCATGGTTATGGCAGCACTGCATAATTCTCTTACTGTCATG
CCATCCGTAAGATGCTTTTCTGTGACTGGTGAGTACTCAACCAAGTCATTCTGAGAATAGTGTATGCGGC
GACCGAGTTGCTCTTGCCCGGCGTCAATACGGGATAATACCGCGCCACATAGCAGAACTTTAAAAGTGCT
CATCATTGGAAAACGTTCTTCGGGGCGAAAACTCTCAAGGATCTTACCGCTGTTGAGATCCAGTTCGATG
TAACCCACTCGTGCACCCAACTGATCTTCAGCATCTTTTACTTTCACCAGCGTTTCTGGGTGAGCAAAAA
CAGGAAGGCAAAATGCCGCAAAAAAGGGAATAAGGGCGACACGGAAATGTTGAATACTCATACTCTTCCT
TTTTCAATATTATTGAAGCATTTATCAGGGTTATTGTCTCATGAGCGGATACATATTTGAATGTATTTAG
AAAAATAAACAAATAGGGGTTCCGCGCACATTTCCCCGAAAAGTGCCACCTGACGTCTAAGAAACCATTA
TTATCATGACATTAACCTATAAAAATAGGCGTATCACGAGGCCCTTTCGTCTCGCGCGTTTCGGTGATGA
CGGTGAAAACCTCTGACACATGCAGCTCCCGGAGACGGTCACAGCTTGTCTGTAAGCGGATGCCGGGAGC
AGACAAGCCCGTCAGGGCGCGTCAGCGGGTGTTGGCGGGTGTCGGGGCTGGCTTAACTATGCGGCATCAG
AGCAGATTGTACTGAGAGTGCACCATATGCGGTGTGAAATACCGCACAGATGCGTAAGGAGAAAATACCG
CATCAGGCGCCATTCGCCATTCAGGCTGCGCAACTGTTGGGAAGGGCGATCGGTGCGGGCCTCTTCGCTA
TTACGCCAGCTGGCGAAAGGGGGATGTGCTGCAAGGCGATTAAGTTGGGTAACGCCAGGGTTTTCCCAGT
CACGACGTT
Features (pLannotate 1.2.2; 18 found; start..end, strand, type, name):
     23..449     +  promoter       MT promoter: Drosophila metallothionein promoter
    467..520     +  sig_peptide    BiP signal sequence: Drosophila BiP signal sequence
    476..1441    +  CDS            MDIS1 (fragment): MDIS1_ARATH - Experimental evidence at protein level: Swiss-Prot protein existence level 1. Involved in the pollen tube perception of the female signal. From Arabidopsis thaliana (Mouse-ear cress).
   1472..2152    +  CDS            IGHG1 (fragment): IGHG1_HUMAN - Experimental evidence at protein level: Swiss-Prot protein existence level 1. Constant region of immunoglobulin heavy chains. Immunoglobulins, also known as antibodies, are membrane-bound or secreted glycoproteins produced by B lymphocytes. In the recognition phase of humoral immunity, the membrane-bound immunoglobulins serve as receptors which, upon binding of a specific antigen, trigger the clonal expansion and differentiation of B lymphocytes into immunoglobulins- secreting plasma cells. Secreted immunoglobulins mediate the effector phase of humoral immunity, which results in
   2171..2212    +  CDS            V5 tag: epitope tag from simian virus 5
   2312..2446    -  polyA_signal   SV40 poly(A) signal: SV40 polyadenylation signal
   2469..2553    -  CDS            large T antigen (fragment): large T antigen from SV40 (simian virus 40)
   2553..2577    +  misc_feature   MCS (fragment): pUC18/19 multiple cloning site
   2614..2630    -  protein_bind   lac operator: The lac repressor binds to the lac operator to inhibit transcription in E. coli. This inhibition can be relieved by adding lactose or isopropyl-β-D-thiogalactopyranoside (IPTG). lac repressor encoded by lacI
   2638..2668    -  promoter       lac promoter: promoter for the E. coli lac operon
   2683..2704    -  protein_bind   CAP binding site: CAP binding activates transcription in the presence of cAMP. E. coli catabolite activator protein
   2717..2809    -  CDS            lacI (fragment): lac repressor; lacI; The lac repressor binds to the lac operator to inhibit transcription in E. coli. This inhibition can be relieved by adding lactose or isopropyl-β-D-thiogalactopyranoside (IPTG).
   2992..3580    -  rep_origin     ori: high-copy-number ColE1/pMB1/pBR322/pUC origin of replication
   3751..4611    -  CDS            AmpR: β-lactamase; bla; confers resistance to ampicillin, carbenicillin, and related antibiotics
   4612..4716    -  promoter       AmpR promoter: bla
   4811..4846    +  CDS            rop (fragment): Rop protein, which maintains plasmids at low copy number; rop
   4948..5047    +  misc_feature   bom (fragment): basis of mobility region from pBR322
   5053..21      -  CDS            lacZα (fragment) (across the origin): LacZα fragment of β-galactosidase; lacZ fragment
