[The description below was written by a language model from this plasmid's Addgene catalogue record and pLannotate feature annotations shown in this document.]
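Description:
MDIS1 P4_pECIA2 is an insect-cell expression plasmid built on the pECIA2 backbone for secreted production of a receptor ectodomain in Drosophila cell culture. It is maintained in E. coli as a high-copy plasmid through a ColE1/pUC-type origin and is selected with ampicillin via the β-lactamase gene. The annotated remnants of lacZα, lac promoter/operator, lacI, rop and bom are short fragments inherited from the pUC/pBR322-derived cloning backbone and have no role in the expression cassette.

The payload is the extracellular domain of the Arabidopsis thaliana leucine-rich repeat receptor kinase MDIS1 (AT5G45840), a protein involved in pollen tube perception of the female signal, inserted by ligation-independent cloning. Transcription is driven by the Drosophila metallothionein promoter, which is induced by adding copper sulfate. An N-terminal Drosophila BiP signal sequence directs the fusion protein into the secretory pathway so that it is released into the medium. Downstream of the ectodomain, the backbone supplies a human IgG1 Fc region, a V5 epitope and a hexahistidine tag, followed by an SV40 polyadenylation signal. The hexahistidine tag is stated in the catalogue entry but is not separately annotated in the feature table. The Fc portion dimerises the ectodomain and offers a capture handle, while V5 and His allow detection and purification.

The construct is designated as the bait vector in an extracellular interaction assay and is meant to be paired with the corresponding prey vector, MDIS1 P4_pECIA14. It belongs to a collection made to map interactions among Arabidopsis LRR receptor kinase ectodomains.
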