Addgene plasmid #115042: MDIS1 P4_pECIA2
Purpose: Bait vector MDIS1 P4_pECIA2 should be used with prey vector MDIS1 P4_pECIA14.
Depositing lab: Youssef Belkhadir. Depositing organization: Gregor Mendel Institute of Molecular Plant Biology. Publication: An extracellular network of Arabidopsis leucine-rich repeat receptor kinases. Smakowska-Luzan E, Mott GA, Parys K, Stegmann M, Howton TC, Layeghifard M, Neuhold J, Lehner A, Kong J, Grunwald K, Weinberger N, Satbhai SB, Mayer D, Busch W, Madalinski M, Stolt-Bergner P, Provart NJ, Mukhtar MS, Zipfel C, Desveaux D, Guttman DS, Belkhadir Y. Nature. 2018 Jan 18;553(7688):342-346. doi: 10.1038/nature25184. Epub 2018 Jan 10. PubMed 29320478.
Backbone
  Vector backbone: pECIA2
  Backbone manufacturer: Chris Garcia (Addgene plasmid # 47032)
  Vector type: Insect Expression
Growth in bacteria
  Bacterial resistance: Ampicillin, 100 μg/mL
  Growth temperature: 37°C
  Growth strain: DH5alpha
  Copy number: High Copy
Gene/Insert
  Gene/Insert name: AT5G45840
  Species: A. thaliana (mustard weed)
  Entrez Gene: AT5G45840 (a.k.a. AT5G45840, K15I22.4, K15I22_4)
  Promoter: Metallothionein (Copper-Inducible)
  Tag / fusion protein: Fc, V5 and hexahistidine tags (C terminal on backbone)
  Cloning method: Ligation Independent Cloning
Terms and licenses: Academic/Nonprofit Terms; Industry Terms: Not Available to Industry
Depositor comments: Plasmid for secreted expression in Drosophila cell culture by induction via CuSO4. Insert is an extracellular domain of indicated LRR-RK, C-terminally tagged with Fc, V5 and hexahistidine tags. Insert Protein Sequence: SLESEGFVLLKFRARVDSDPHGTLANWNVSDHDHFCSWFGVTCVDNKVQMLNLSGCSLGGTLAPELSQLSELRSLILSKNKLSGDIPNEFASFAKLEFLDLRDNNLNGVVPPELNKVLTPENLLLSGNKFAGFMTVKFLRLQSLYKVQMNKNRELSSVSADVLDCVNRKLGYCVSRRSLITRNKAKAFVLRIRATSRHYMKAFSFISQYFWVRRESHGKNYVVNYHPSENETSIFKRRELLEETSNLAAMPAPDTPSPSPEIITIVFPRSSGSFPALTNAKKRIPPLIPPSSPPPLPTNNTIASDPPRKFEEKSKGFK
How to cite: MDIS1 P4_pECIA2 was a gift from Youssef Belkhadir (Addgene plasmid # 115042)
