>Addgene plasmid #115042 | MDIS1 P4_pECIA2 | depositor partial sequence | sequence record 216744 | insert
TATTTTATCTCTCAGTGCACTAAAGGGGGGATCCGATCTCAATATGAAGTTATGCATATTACTGGCCGTC
GTGGCCTTTGTTGGCCTCTCGCTCGGGTCCCTCGAATCCGAAGGATTTGTATTGTTGAAATTCCGGGCAA
GAGTTGATTCTGATCCTCATGGAACTCTTGCAAATTGGAATGTTTCTGATCATGATCATTTCTGTTCTTG
GTTTGGTGTTACGTGTGTCGACAATAAAGTGCAGATGCTGAATCTTAGTGGTTGTTCTTTGGGAGGAACT
TTAGCTCCGGAGCTTAGTCAATTGAGTGAATTAAGATCTCTAATACTATCCAAGAACAAACTCTCTGGTG
ACATTCCAAACGAATTTGCGAGTTTCGCGAAATTAGAGTTCTTGGATTTGCGAGATAATAACTTAAACGG
AGTAGTTCCACCCGAGCTAAATAAAGTGTTGACACCAGAAAACTTGTTGCTTTCTGGTAACAAATTTGCG
GGTTTTATGACCGTAAAGTTCCTGAGACTTCAATCGCTGTATAAAGTCCAGATGAACAAGAATCGAGAGC
TATCTTCGGTTTCCGCTGATGTCCTCGACTGTGTCAATAGAAAACTTGGATACTGTGTTTCAAGGAGAAG
TTTAATAACAAGAAACAAGGCAAAGGCATTCGTATTGCGGATTAGAGCAACTTCAAGACATTACATGGTG
CGAAGAGAATCTCATGGGGAAGAATTATGTAGTGAATTATCACCCAAGTGAGAACGAAACTAGTATCTTC
AAAAGACGTGAGTTACTCGAGGAAACAAGCAATTTAGCGGCTATGCCTGCGCCTGATACGCCCAGTCCTT
CTCCTGAGATTATAACTATAGTGTTTCCTCGAAGCAGCGGGTCGTTTCCAGCATTAACTAATGCAAGAAG
AGAATACCTCCATTGATCCCTCCTTCTTCTCTCCTCTCTACCTACCACACACCATCGCTAGTGATCCACG
AGAATCGAAGAAAATCGAAGGGTTAGCTGAGTGCTGTCAAGGAACAAGGGAGCGACAAACTCACACATGC
CCACGTGCAGTACTGAACTCTGGGGGAACGTTCAGTCTCCTCATCCCCCCGAACCCAGGGACACCCCTCA
T
